Addgene plasmid #132139: pDONR221_SLC29A2
Purpose: Gateway entry clone with codon-optimized ORF sequence for subcloning into custom expression vectors
Depositing lab: RESOLUTE Consortium & Giulio Superti-Furga. Depositing organization: CeMM Research Center for Molecular Medicine. Publication: The RESOLUTE consortium: unlocking SLC transporters for drug discovery. Superti-Furga G, Lackner D, Wiedmer T, Ingles-Prieto A, Barbosa B, Girardi E, Goldmann U, Gurtl B, Klavins K, Klimek C, Lindinger S, Lineiro-Retes E, Muller AC, Onstein S, Redinger G, Reil D, Sedlyarov V, Wolf G, Crawford M, Everley R, ... Steppan CM. Nat Rev Drug Discov. 2020 Jul;19(7):429-430. doi: 10.1038/d41573-020-00056-6. PubMed 32265506.
Backbone
  Vector backbone: pDONR221
  Backbone manufacturer: Thermo Fisher Scientific
  Backbone size w/o insert (bp): 2550
  Vector type: Mammalian Expression
Growth in bacteria
  Bacterial resistance: Kanamycin, 50 μg/mL
  Growth temperature: 37°C
  Growth strain: Stbl3
  Copy number: High Copy
Gene/Insert
  Gene/Insert name: SLC29A2 (alt name: DER12, ENT2, HNP36)
  Species: H. sapiens (human)
  Insert size (bp): 1368
  Entrez Gene: SLC29A2 (a.k.a. DER12, ENT2, HNP36)
  Cloning method: Gateway Cloning
  Sequencing primers: 5′ M13-fwd; 3′ M13-rev
Terms and licenses: Academic/Nonprofit Terms; Industry Terms
Depositor comments: For more information on the full Resolute plasmid collection, please see www.addgene.org/depositor-collections/re-solute/. Please provide your feedback on this plasmid to the RESOLUTE consortium by filling out their RESOLUTE repository feedback form: https://forms.office.com/Pages/ResponsePage.aspx?id=0e05yklzmkS7rjFGQL4N7z4feCLQvEJAmVcOCM_u885UN1JJRko0Ukg4TVQwNTZLOUxPQVJWT1NHUCQlQCN0PWcu
How to cite: pDONR221_SLC29A2 was a gift from RESOLUTE Consortium & Giulio Superti-Furga (Addgene plasmid # 132139 ; http://n2t.net/addgene:132139 ; RRID:Addgene_132139)
