[The description below was written by a language model from this plasmid's Addgene catalogue record and pLannotate feature annotations shown in this document.]
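Description:
pDONR221_SLC29A2 is a Gateway entry clone built on the pDONR221 backbone, carrying a codon-optimized open reading frame for human SLC29A2 (also known as ENT2, DER12 or HNP36). The sequenced plasmid is about 3.9 kb and is maintained in E. coli through a high-copy ColE1/pUC-type origin of replication, with selection by a kanamycin resistance gene (aminoglycoside phosphotransferase). Although the catalogue lists the vector type as mammalian expression, the annotated features show no eukaryotic promoter or polyadenylation signal. The plasmid therefore serves as a shuttle for the ORF rather than as an expression vector in its own right.

The 1,368 bp SLC29A2 coding sequence sits between attL1 and attL2 sites, which are the recombination sites used in the Gateway LR Clonase reaction. This arrangement allows the ORF to be transferred directionally, and in a defined reading frame, into any attR-containing destination vector that supplies the desired promoter, tags or selection markers. Upstream of the cassette, rrnB T1 and T2 terminators shield the insert from read-through transcription in bacteria. A T7 promoter lies just beyond attL2, oriented back towards the insert, and short lacI and lacZα fragments are backbone remnants. SLC29A2 encodes an equilibrative transporter of purine and pyrimidine nucleosides and the base hypoxanthine, and it is much less sensitive than SLC29A1 to inhibitors such as NBMPR and dipyridamole. The clone belongs to a large consortium collection of solute carrier constructs intended for subcloning into custom expression vectors to study SLC transporters in drug discovery. The record does not state whether the ORF retains a stop codon.
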