Features (pLannotate 1.2.2; 10 found; start..end, strand, type, name):
    121..213     +  CDS            lacI (fragment): lac repressor; lacI; The lac repressor binds to the lac operator to inhibit transcription in E. coli. This inhibition can be relieved by adding lactose or isopropyl-β-D-thiogalactopyranoside (IPTG).
    268..295     -  terminator     rrnB T2 terminator: transcription terminator T2 from the E. coli rrnB gene
    427..470     +  terminator     rrnB T1 terminator: Escherichia coli rrnB; transcription terminator T1 from the E. coli rrnB gene
    517..553     -  CDS            lacZα (fragment): LacZα fragment of β-galactosidase; lacZ fragment
    569..668     +  protein_bind   attL1: mutant version of attL; recombination site for the Gateway® LR reaction LR Clonase™
    674..2041    +  CDS            SLC29A2: S29A2_HUMAN - Also known as DER12, ENT2, HNP36. Experimental evidence at protein level: Swiss-Prot protein existence level 1. Mediates equilibrative transport of purine, pyrimidine nucleosides and the purine base hypoxanthine. Very less sensitive than SLC29A1 to inhibition by nitrobenzylthioinosine (NBMPR), dipyridamole, dilazep and draflazine. From Homo sapiens (Human).
   2043..2142    -  protein_bind   attL2: mutant version of attL; recombination site for the Gateway® LR reaction LR Clonase™
   2160..2178    -  promoter       T7 promoter: promoter for bacteriophage T7 RNA polymerase
   2312..3121    +  CDS            KanR: aminoglycoside phosphotransferase; aph(3')-Ia; confers resistance to kanamycin in bacteria or G418 (Geneticin®) in eukaryotes
   3268..3856    +  rep_origin     ori: high-copy-number ColE1/pMB1/pBR322/pUC origin of replication
>Addgene plasmid #132139 | pDONR221_SLC29A2 | addgene full sequence | sequence record 265832 | Addgene NGS Result
CTTTCCTGCGTTATCCCCTGATTCTGTGGATAACCGTATTACCGCCTTTGAGTGAGCTGATACCGCTCGC
CGCAGCCGAACGACCGAGCGCAGCGAGTCAGTGAGCGAGGAAGCGGAAGAGCGCCCAATACGCAAACCGC
CTCTCCCCGCGCGTTGGCCGATTCATTAATGCAGCTGGCACGACAGGTTTCCCGACTGGAAAGCGGGCAG
TGAGCGCAACGCAATTAATACGCGTACCGCTAGCCAGGAAGAGTTTGTAGAAACGCAAAAAGGCCATCCG
TCAGGATGGCCTTCTGCTTAGTTTGATGCCTGGCAGTTTATGGCGGGCGTCCTGCCCGCCACCCTCCGGG
CCGTTGCTTCACAACGTTCAAATCCGCTCCCGGCGGATTTGTCCTACTCAGGAGAGCGTTCACCGACAAA
CAACAGATAAAACGAAAGGCCCAGTCTTCCGACTGAGCCTTTCGTTTTATTTGATGCCTGGCAGTTCCCT
ACTCTCGCGTTAACGCTAGCATGGATGTTTTCCCAGTCACGACGTTGTAAAACGACGGCCAGTCTTAAGC
TCGGGCCCCAAATAATGATTTTATTTTGACTGATAGTGACCTGTTCGTTGCAACACATTGATGAGCAATG
CTTTTTTATAATGCCAACTTTGTACAAAAAAGCAGGCTCCACCATGGCCAGGGGCGACGCCCCACGCGAT
TCTTACCACCTGGTGGGCATCAGCTTCTTTATCCTGGGCCTGGGCACCCTGCTGCCTTGGAATTTCTTTA
TCACAGCCATCCCATATTTCCAGGCAAGGCTGGCAGGAGCAGGAAACTCTACAGCCAGAATCCTGAGCAC
CAATCACACAGGCCCTGAGGACGCCTTCAACTTTAACAATTGGGTGACCCTGCTGTCCCAGCTGCCTCTG
CTGCTGTTCACACTGCTGAATTCTTTTCTGTACCAGTGCGTGCCAGAGACCGTGAGGATCCTGGGCTCCC
TGCTGGCCATCCTGCTGCTGTTCGCCCTGACAGCCGCCCTGGTGAAGGTGGATATGTCTCCCGGCCCTTT
CTTTTCCATCACCATGGCCAGCGTGTGCTTCATCAACAGCTTTTCCGCCGTGCTGCAGGGATCTCTGTTC
GGACAGCTGGGCACCATGCCCTCCACCTATTCTACACTGTTCCTGAGCGGACAGGGACTGGCAGGAATCT
TTGCCGCCCTGGCAATGCTGCTGAGCATGGCATCCGGAGTGGACGCAGAGACCAGCGCCCTGGGCTACTT
CATCACACCATGCGTGGGCATCCTGATGTCCATCGTGTGCTATCTGTCTCTGCCCCACCTGAAGTTTGCC
CGCTACTATCTGGCCAATAAGAGCTCCCAGGCACAGGCACAGGAGCTGGAGACAAAGGCCGAGCTGCTGC
AGTCCGACGAGAACGGCATCCCATCTAGCCCACAGAAGGTGGCCCTGACCCTGGACCTGGATCTGGAGAA
GGAGCCCGAGAGCGAGCCTGATGAGCCACAGAAGCCCGGCAAGCCTTCCGTGTTCACCGTGTTTCAGAAG
ATCTGGCTGACAGCCCTGTGCCTGGTGCTGGTGTTCACCGTGACACTGAGCGTGTTTCCTGCCATCACAG
CCATGGTGACCTCCTCTACAAGCCCCGGCAAGTGGTCCCAGTTCTTTAATCCTATCTGCTGTTTCCTGCT
GTTTAACATCATGGACTGGCTGGGCCGGTCTCTGACCAGCTACTTCCTGTGGCCCGACGAGGATAGCAGG
CTGCTGCCTCTGCTGGTGTGCCTGCGCTTCCTGTTTGTGCCACTGTTTATGCTGTGCCACGTGCCACAGC
GGTCCAGACTGCCAATCCTGTTCCCCCAGGATGCCTACTTCATCACCTTTATGCTGCTGTTTGCCGTGAG
CAACGGCTATCTGGTGTCCCTGACAATGTGCCTGGCACCTAGGCAGGTGCTGCCACACGAGAGAGAGGTG
GCAGGCGCCCTGATGACCTTCTTTCTGGCCCTGGGACTGTCCTGTGGAGCATCTCTGAGCTTCCTGTTTA
AGGCCCTGCTGGACCCAGCTTTCTTGTACAAAGTTGGCATTATAAGAAAGCATTGCTTATCAATTTGTTG
CAACGAACAGGTCACTATCAGTCAAAATAAAATCATTATTTGCCATCCAGCTGATATCCCCTATAGTGAG
TCGTATTACATGGTCATAGCTGTTTCCTGGCAGCTCTGGCCCGTGTCTCAAAATCTCTGATGTTACATTG
CACAAGATAAAAATATATCATCATGAACAATAAAACTGTCTGCTTACATAAACAGTAATACAAGGGGTGT
TATGAGCCATATTCAACGGGAAACGTCGAGGCCGCGATTAAATTCCAACATGGATGCTGATTTATATGGG
TATAAATGGGCTCGCGATAATGTCGGGCAATCAGGTGCGACAATCTATCGCTTGTATGGGAAGCCCGATG
CGCCAGAGTTGTTTCTGAAACATGGCAAAGGTAGCGTTGCCAATGATGTTACAGATGAGATGGTCAGACT
AAACTGGCTGACGGAATTTATGCCTCTTCCGACCATCAAGCATTTTATCCGTACTCCTGATGATGCATGG
TTACTCACCACTGCGATCCCCGGAAAAACAGCATTCCAGGTATTAGAAGAATATCCTGATTCAGGTGAAA
ATATTGTTGATGCGCTGGCAGTGTTCCTGCGCCGGTTGCATTCGATTCCTGTTTGTAATTGTCCTTTTAA
CAGCGATCGCGTATTTCGTCTCGCTCAGGCGCAATCACGAATGAATAACGGTTTGGTTGATGCGAGTGAT
TTTGATGACGAGCGTAATGGCTGGCCTGTTGAACAAGTCTGGAAAGAAATGCATAAACTTTTGCCATTCT
CACCGGATTCAGTCGTCACTCATGGTGATTTCTCACTTGATAACCTTATTTTTGACGAGGGGAAATTAAT
AGGTTGTATTGATGTTGGACGAGTCGGAATCGCAGACCGATACCAGGATCTTGCCATCCTATGGAACTGC
CTCGGTGAGTTTTCTCCTTCATTACAGAAACGGCTTTTTCAAAAATATGGTATTGATAATCCTGATATGA
ATAAATTGCAGTTTCATTTGATGCTCGATGAGTTTTTCTAATCAGAATTGGTTAATTGGTTGTAACACTG
GCAGAGCATTACGCTGACTTGACGGGACGGCGCAAGCTCATGACCAAAATCCCTTAACGTGAGTTACGCG
TCGTTCCACTGAGCGTCAGACCCCGTAGAAAAGATCAAAGGATCTTCTTGAGATCCTTTTTTTCTGCGCG
TAATCTGCTGCTTGCAAACAAAAAAACCACCGCTACCAGCGGTGGTTTGTTTGCCGGATCAAGAGCTACC
AACTCTTTTTCCGAAGGTAACTGGCTTCAGCAGAGCGCAGATACCAAATACTGTTCTTCTAGTGTAGCCG
TAGTTAGGCCACCACTTCAAGAACTCTGTAGCACCGCCTACATACCTCGCTCTGCTAATCCTGTTACCAG
TGGCTGCTGCCAGTGGCGATAAGTCGTGTCTTACCGGGTTGGACTCAAGACGATAGTTACCGGATAAGGC
GCAGCGGTCGGGCTGAACGGGGGGTTCGTGCACACAGCCCAGCTTGGAGCGAACGACCTACACCGAACTG
AGATACCTACAGCGTGAGCTATGAGAAAGCGCCACGCTTCCCGAAGGGAGAAAGGCGGACAGGTATCCGG
TAAGCGGCAGGGTCGGAACAGGAGAGCGCACGAGGGAGCTTCCAGGGGGAAACGCCTGGTATCTTTATAG
TCCTGTCGGGTTTCGCCACCTCTGACTTGAGCGTCGATTTTTGTGATGCTCGTCAGGGGGGCGGAGCCTA
TGGAAAAACGCCAGCAACGCGGCCTTTTTACGGTTCCTGGCCTTTTGCTGGCCTTTTGCTCACATGTT
