>Addgene plasmid #132139 | pDONR221_SLC29A2 | depositor partial sequence | sequence record 253678 | Codon-optimized ORF of SLC29A2
ATGGCCAGGGGCGACGCCCCACGCGATTCTTACCACCTGGTGGGCATCAGCTTCTTTATCCTGGGCCTGG
GCACCCTGCTGCCTTGGAATTTCTTTATCACAGCCATCCCATATTTCCAGGCAAGGCTGGCAGGAGCAGG
AAACTCTACAGCCAGAATCCTGAGCACCAATCACACAGGCCCTGAGGACGCCTTCAACTTTAACAATTGG
GTGACCCTGCTGTCCCAGCTGCCTCTGCTGCTGTTCACACTGCTGAATTCTTTTCTGTACCAGTGCGTGC
CAGAGACCGTGAGGATCCTGGGCTCCCTGCTGGCCATCCTGCTGCTGTTCGCCCTGACAGCCGCCCTGGT
GAAGGTGGATATGTCTCCCGGCCCTTTCTTTTCCATCACCATGGCCAGCGTGTGCTTCATCAACAGCTTT
TCCGCCGTGCTGCAGGGATCTCTGTTCGGACAGCTGGGCACCATGCCCTCCACCTATTCTACACTGTTCC
TGAGCGGACAGGGACTGGCAGGAATCTTTGCCGCCCTGGCAATGCTGCTGAGCATGGCATCCGGAGTGGA
CGCAGAGACCAGCGCCCTGGGCTACTTCATCACACCATGCGTGGGCATCCTGATGTCCATCGTGTGCTAT
CTGTCTCTGCCCCACCTGAAGTTTGCCCGCTACTATCTGGCCAATAAGAGCTCCCAGGCACAGGCACAGG
AGCTGGAGACAAAGGCCGAGCTGCTGCAGTCCGACGAGAACGGCATCCCATCTAGCCCACAGAAGGTGGC
CCTGACCCTGGACCTGGATCTGGAGAAGGAGCCCGAGAGCGAGCCTGATGAGCCACAGAAGCCCGGCAAG
CCTTCCGTGTTCACCGTGTTTCAGAAGATCTGGCTGACAGCCCTGTGCCTGGTGCTGGTGTTCACCGTGA
CACTGAGCGTGTTTCCTGCCATCACAGCCATGGTGACCTCCTCTACAAGCCCCGGCAAGTGGTCCCAGTT
CTTTAATCCTATCTGCTGTTTCCTGCTGTTTAACATCATGGACTGGCTGGGCCGGTCTCTGACCAGCTAC
TTCCTGTGGCCCGACGAGGATAGCAGGCTGCTGCCTCTGCTGGTGTGCCTGCGCTTCCTGTTTGTGCCAC
TGTTTATGCTGTGCCACGTGCCACAGCGGTCCAGACTGCCAATCCTGTTCCCCCAGGATGCCTACTTCAT
CACCTTTATGCTGCTGTTTGCCGTGAGCAACGGCTATCTGGTGTCCCTGACAATGTGCCTGGCACCTAGG
CAGGTGCTGCCACACGAGAGAGAGGTGGCAGGCGCCCTGATGACCTTCTTTCTGGCCCTGGGACTGTCCT
GTGGAGCATCTCTGAGCTTCCTGTTTAAGGCCCTGCTG
